Addgene plasmid #48540: pFUSB4_GGTA
Depositing lab: Stephen Ekker. Depositing organization: Mayo Foundation for Medical Education and Research. Publication: High Efficiency In Vivo Genome Engineering with a Simplified 15-RVD GoldyTALEN Design. Ma AC, Lee HB, Clark KJ, Ekker SC. PLoS One. 2013 May 29;8(5):e65259. doi: 10.1371/journal.pone.0065259. Print 2013. PubMed 23734242.
Backbone
  Vector backbone: pFUS_B4
  Vector type: Mammalian Expression, TALEN
Growth in bacteria
  Bacterial resistance: Spectinomycin, 50 μg/mL
  Growth temperature: 37°C
  Growth strain: Top10
  Copy number: Unknown
Gene/Insert
  Gene/Insert name: RVD sequence: NN NN NG NI
  Species: Synthetic
  Cloning method: Unknown
  Sequencing primers: 5′ ttgatgcctggcagttccct; 3′ cgaaccgaacaggcttatgt
Terms and licenses: Academic/Nonprofit Terms; Industry Terms: Not Available to Industry
Depositor comments: Plasmid was created using Golden Gate cloning.
How to cite: pFUSB4_GGTA was a gift from Stephen Ekker (Addgene plasmid # 48540 ; http://n2t.net/addgene:48540 ; RRID:Addgene_48540)
