[The description below was written by a language model from this plasmid's Addgene catalogue record and pLannotate feature annotations shown in this document.]
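Description:
pFUSB4_GGTA is a small (about 2.9 kb) bacterial intermediate plasmid from a Golden Gate TALEN assembly system, built on the pFUS_B4 array vector. It carries a preassembled block of four synthetic TAL effector repeats with the repeat-variable diresidue (RVD) order NN NN NG NI. Under the standard TALE code this block recognises the bases G, G, T and A, which explains the plasmid name. The repository lists the vector type as mammalian expression/TALEN, but the annotated features show no eukaryotic promoter, nuclease domain or polyadenylation signal. The plasmid is therefore best understood as a cloning module, not an expression construct in its own right. The repeat array itself was not picked up by the automated annotation, so its position in the sequence is not given in the feature table.

Propagation in E. coli relies on a high-copy ColE1/pUC-type origin, although the catalogue lists copy number as unknown. Selection uses the aadA aminoglycoside adenylyltransferase gene, which confers spectinomycin and streptomycin resistance. A fragment of the class 1 integron Pc promoter and a remnant of a gentamicin acetyltransferase gene lie upstream of aadA. Other annotated elements are backbone leftovers: short lacZα and lacI fragments, plus the rrnB T1 and T2 terminators. The truncated lacZα fragment is consistent with a blue/white screening cassette having been replaced when the repeats were inserted by Golden Gate cloning.

The associated work describes a simplified 15-RVD GoldyTALEN design for in vivo genome engineering. Premade four-repeat modules such as this one would be combined with other repeat arrays in a later Golden Gate step to build full TALE arrays in a final TALEN backbone, reducing the number of assembly reactions needed.
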