Features (pLannotate 1.2.2; 8 found; start..end, strand, type, name):
      3..39      -  CDS            lacZα (fragment): LacZα fragment of β-galactosidase; lacZ fragment
    596..619     +  promoter       Pc promoter (fragment): intI1 (promoter lies within the coding sequence); class 1 integron promoter
    795..851     +  CDS            GmR (fragment): gentamycin acetyltransferase; aacC1; confers resistance to gentamycin
    858..1649    +  CDS            SmR: aminoglycoside adenylyltransferase (Murphy, 1985); aadA; confers resistance to spectinomycin and streptomycin
   1742..2330    +  rep_origin     ori: high-copy-number ColE1/pMB1/pBR322/pUC origin of replication
   2513..2605    +  CDS            lacI (fragment): lac repressor; lacI; The lac repressor binds to the lac operator to inhibit transcription in E. coli. This inhibition can be relieved by adding lactose or isopropyl-β-D-thiogalactopyranoside (IPTG).
   2660..2687    -  terminator     rrnB T2 terminator: transcription terminator T2 from the E. coli rrnB gene
   2819..2862    +  terminator     rrnB T1 terminator: Escherichia coli rrnB; transcription terminator T1 from the E. coli rrnB gene
>Addgene plasmid #48540 | pFUSB4_GGTA | depositor full sequence | sequence record 70240 | Full Sequence
ATGTTTTCCCAGTCACGACGTTGTAAAACGACGGCCAGTCTTAAGCGTCTCATGGCCTGACCCCGGACCA
AGTGGTGGCCTATCGCCAGCAACAATGGCGGCAAGCAAGCGCTCGAAACGGTGCAGCGGCTGTTGCCGGT
GCTGTGCCAGGACCATGGCCTGACCCCGGACCAAGTGGTGGCTATCGCCAGCAACAATGGCGGCAAGCAA
GCGCTCGAAACGGTGCAGCGGCTGTTGCCGGTGCTGTGCCAGGACCATGGCCTGACCCCGGACCAAGTGG
TGGCTATCGCCAGCAACGGTGGCGGCAAGCAAGCGCTCGAAACGGTGCAGCGGCTGTTGCCGGTGCTGTG
CCAGGACCATGGCCTGACCCCGGACCAAGTGGTGGCTATCGCCAGCAACATTGGCGGCAAGCAAGCGCTC
GAAACGGTGCAGCGGCTGTTGCCGGTGCTGTGCCAGGACCATGGCCTGACCCCGGACCAAGTGGTGGCTA
TCGAGACGTCTAGACCAGCCAGGACAGAAATGCCTCGACTTCGCTGCTACCCAAGGTTGCCGGGTGACGC
ACACCGTGGAAACGGATGAAGGCACGAACCCAGTGGACATAAGCCTGTTCGGTTCGTAAGCTGTAATGCA
AGTAGCGTATGCGCTCACGCAACTGGTCCAGAACCTTGACCGAACGCAGCGGTGGTAACGGCGCAGTGGC
GGTTTTCATGGCTTGTTATGACTGTTTTTTTGGGGTACAGTCTATGCCTCGGGCATCCAAGCAGCAAGCG
CGTTACGCCGTGGGTCGATGTTTGATGTTATGGAGCAGCAACGATGTTACGCAGCAGGGCAGTCGCCCTA
AAACAAAGTTAAACATTATGAGGGAAGCGGTGATCGCCGAAGTATCGACTCAACTATCAGAGGTAGTTGG
CGTCATCGAGCGCCATCTCGAACCGACGTTGCTGGCCGTACATTTGTACGGCTCCGCAGTGGATGGCGGC
CTGAAGCCACACAGTGATATTGATTTGCTGGTTACGGTGACCGTAAGGCTTGATGAAACAACGCGGCGAG
CTTTGATCAACGACCTTTTGGAAACTTCGGCTTCCCCTGGAGAGAGCGAGATTCTCCGCGCTGTAGAAGT
CACCATTGTTGTGCACGACGACATCATTCCGTGGCGTTATCCAGCTAAGCGCGAACTGCAATTTGGAGAA
TGGCAGCGCAATGACATTCTTGCAGGTATCTTCGAGCCAGCCACGATCGACATTGATCTGGCTATCTTGC
TGACAAAAGCAAGAGAACATAGCGTTGCCTTGGTAGGTCCAGCGGCGGAGGAACTCTTTGATCCGGTTCC
TGAACAGGATCTATTTGAGGCGCTAAATGAAACCTTAACGCTATGGAACTCGCCGCCCGACTGGGCTGGC
GATGAGCGAAATGTAGTGCTTACGTTGTCCCGCATTTGGTACAGCGCAGTAACCGGCAAAATCGCGCCGA
AGGATGTCGCTGCCGACTGGGCAATGGAGCGCCTGCCGGCCCAGTATCAGCCCGTCATACTTGAAGCTAG
ACAGGCTTATCTTGGACAAGAAGAAGATCGCTTGGCCTCGCGCGCAGATCAGTTGGAAGAATTTGTCCAC
TACGTGAAAGGCGAGATCACCAAGGTAGTCGGCAAATAACCCTCGAGCCACCCATGACCAAAATCCCTTA
ACGTGAGTTACGCGTCGTTCCACTGAGCGTCAGACCCCGTAGAAAAGATCAAAGGATCTTCTTGAGATCC
TTTTTTTCTGCGCGTAATCTGCTGCTTGCAAACAAAAAAACCACCGCTACCAGCGGTGGTTTGTTTGCCG
GATCAAGAGCTACCAACTCTTTTTCCGAAGGTAACTGGCTTCAGCAGAGCGCAGATACCAAATACTGTCC
TTCTAGTGTAGCCGTAGTTAGGCCACCACTTCAAGAACTCTGTAGCACCGCCTACATACCTCGCTCTGCT
AATCCTGTTACCAGTGGCTGCTGCCAGTGGCGATAAGTCGTGTCTTACCGGGTTGGACTCAAGACGATAG
TTACCGGATAAGGCGCAGCGGTCGGGCTGAACGGGGGGTTCGTGCACACAGCCCAGCTTGGAGCGAACGA
CCTACACCGAACTGAGATACCTACAGCGTGAGCATTGAGAAAGCGCCACGCTTCCCGAAGGGAGAAAGGC
GGACAGGTATCCGGTAAGCGGCAGGGTCGGAACAGGAGAGCGCACGAGGGAGCTTCCAGGGGGAAACGCC
TGGTATCTTTATAGTCCTGTCGGGTTTCGCCACCTCTGACTTGAGCGTCGATTTTTGTGATGCTCGTCAG
GGGGGCGGAGCCTATGGAAAAACGCCAGCAACGCGGCCTTTTTACGGTTCCTGGCCTTTTGCTGGCCTTT
TGCTCACATGTTCTTTCCTGCGTTATCCCCTGATTCTGTGGATAACCGTATTACCGCCTTTGAGTGAGCT
GATACCGCTCGCCGCAGCCGAACGACCGAGCGCAGCGAGTCAGTGAGCGAGGAAGCGGAAGAGCGCCCAA
TACGCAAACCGCCTCTCCCCGCGCGTTGGCCGATTCATTAATGCAGCTGGCACGACAGGTTTCCCGACTG
GAAAGCGGGCAGTGAGCGCAACGCAATTAATACGCGTACCGCTAGCCAGGAAGAGTTTGTAGAAACGCAA
AAAGGCCATCCGTCAGGATGGCCTTCTGCTTAGTTTGATGCCTGGCAGTTTATGGCGGGCGTCCTGCCCG
CCACCCTCCGGGCCGTTGCTTCACAACGTTCAAATCCGCTCCCGGCGGATTTGTCCTACTCAGGAGAGCG
TTCACCGACAAACAACAGATAAAACGAAAGGCCCAGTCTTCCGACTGAGCCTTTCGTTTTATTTGATGCC
TGGCAGTTCCCTACTCTCGCGTTAACGCTAGCATGG
