>Addgene plasmid #48540 | pFUSB4_GGTA | addgene partial sequence | sequence record 70923 | pCR8_F1 5'-ttgatgcctggcagttccct-3'
GTCACGACGTTGTAAAACGACGGCCAGTCTTAAGCGTCTCATGGCCTGACCCCGGACCAAGTGGTGGCTA
TCGCCAGCAACAATGGCGGCAAGCAAGCGCTCGAAACGGTGCAGCGGCTGTTGCCGGTGCTGTGCCAGGA
CCATGGCCTGACCCCGGACCAAGTGGTGGCTATCGCCAGCAACAATGGCGGCAAGCAAGCGCTCGAAACG
GTGCAGCGGCTGTTGCCGGTGCTGTGCCAGGACCATGGCCTGACCCCGGACCAAGTGGTGGCTATCGCCA
GCAACGGTGGCGGCAAGCAAGCGCTCGAAACGGTGCAGCGGCTGTTGCCGGTGCTGTGCCAGGACCATGG
CCTGACCCCGGACCAAGTGGTGGCTATCGCCAGCAACATTGGCGGCAAGCAAGCGCTCGAAACGGTGCAG
CGGCTGTTGCCGGTGCTGTGCCAGGACCATGGCCTGACCCCGGACCAAGTGGTGGCTATCGAGACGTCTA
GACCAGCCAGGACAGAAATGCCTCGACTTCGCTGCTACCCAAGGTTGCCGGGTGACGCACACCGTGGAAA
CGGATGAAGGCACGAACCCAGTGGACATAAGCCTGTTCGGTTCGTAAGCTGTAATGCAAGTAGCGTATGC
GCTCACGCAACTGGTCCAGAACCTTGACCGAACGCAGCGGTGGTAACGGCGCAGTGGCGGTTTTCATGGC
TTGTTATGACTGTTTTTTTGGGGTACAGTCTATGCCTCGGGCATCCAAGCAGCAAGCGCGTTACGCCGTG
GGTCGATGTTTGATGTTATGGAGCAGCAACGATGTTACGCAGCAGGGCAGTCGCCCTAAAACAAAGTTAA
ACATTATGAGGGAAGCGGTGATCGCCGAAGTATCGACTCAACTATCA
